Addgene plasmid #217480: FCK-CaMKII-Solaris-WPRE
Purpose: Negative response-polarity hybrid voltage indicator
Depositing lab: Peng Zou. Depositing organization: Peking University.
Backbone
  Vector backbone: Unspecified
  Backbone manufacturer: Addgene
  Backbone size w/o insert (bp): 3619
  Vector type: Lentiviral
Growth in bacteria
  Bacterial resistance: Ampicillin, 100 μg/mL
  Growth temperature: 37°C
  Growth strain: NEB Stable
  Copy number: High Copy
Gene/Insert
  Gene/Insert name: Solaris
  Species: Synthetic
  Insert size (bp): 3611
  Promoter: human Synapsin
  Cloning method: Gibson Cloning
  Sequencing primers: 5′ Unknown
Terms and licenses: Academic/Nonprofit Terms; Industry Terms: Not Available to Industry
How to cite: FCK-CaMKII-Solaris-WPRE was a gift from Peng Zou (Addgene plasmid # 217480 ; http://n2t.net/addgene:217480 ; RRID:Addgene_217480)
