[The description below was written by a language model from this plasmid's Addgene catalogue record and pLannotate feature annotations shown in this document.]
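Description:
FCK-CaMKII-Solaris-WPRE is an HIV-1-derived lentiviral transfer plasmid for expressing Solaris, a synthetic hybrid voltage indicator with negative response polarity. It is propagated in E. coli on a high-copy ColE1/pUC-type origin with ampicillin selection (AmpR). The backbone also carries an f1 origin and an SV40/EM7-driven BleoR (Zeocin resistance) cassette with an SV40 poly(A) signal, which lies outside the LTR-flanked region and so is not part of the packaged genome. The sequenced record is 11,623 nt, which is larger than the sum of the backbone and insert sizes listed in the catalogue.

Viral genomic RNA is transcribed from a CMV enhancer/promoter fused to a truncated 5' LTR. It is followed by the Ψ packaging signal with a gag fragment, the RRE for Rev-dependent nuclear export, and the cPPT/CTS. A WPRE to enhance transcript expression, a truncated 3' LTR and a bGH poly(A) signal close the cassette. The catalogue names human Synapsin as the promoter, but the plasmid name and the annotated sequence both indicate the mouse CaMKIIα promoter, which typically favours expression in excitatory neurons.

The annotated portions of the Solaris open reading frame include two HaloTag fragments, a short KCNJ2 (Kir2.1) fragment and mOrange2. HaloTag covalently binds chloroalkane-linked dyes, consistent with a chemigenetic "hybrid" sensor design. Short Kir2.1 segments are commonly used as membrane trafficking motifs, and mOrange2 likely marks expression. Stretches of the insert are unannotated, and the record does not identify the voltage-sensing domain. The construct suits lentiviral delivery for optical recording of membrane potential in neurons.
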