Features (pLannotate 1.2.2; 33 found; start..end, strand, type, name):
     31..83      -  misc_feature   bom (fragment): basis of mobility region from pBR322
    238..617     +  enhancer       CMV enhancer: human cytomegalovirus immediate early enhancer
    618..817     +  promoter       CMV promoter: human cytomegalovirus (CMV) immediate early promoter
    835..1015    +  LTR            5' LTR (truncated): truncated 5' long terminal repeat (LTR) from HIV-1
   1062..1187    +  misc_feature   HIV-1 Ψ: packaging signal of human immunodeficiency virus type 1
   1171..1534    +  CDS            HIV-1 gag (fragment): gag protein from human immunodeficiency virus 1; gag
   1680..1913    +  misc_feature   RRE: The Rev response element (RRE) of HIV-1 allows for Rev-dependent mRNA export from the nucleus to the cytoplasm.
   2290..2390    +  CDS            Rev (fragment): human immunodeficiency virus 1 (HIV-1) Rev protein; rev; enhances nuclear export of unspliced and incompletely spliced viral mRNAs
   2440..2557    +  misc_feature   cPPT/CTS: central polypurine tract and central termination sequence of HIV-1
   2602..3890    +  promoter       CaMKII promoter: promoter for the mouse calcium/calmodulin-dependent kinase II α subunit
   4110..4571    +  CDS            HaloTag® (fragment): modified bacterial dehalogenase that forms covalent bonds with chloroalkane derivatives
   4629..5063    +  CDS            HaloTag® (fragment): modified bacterial dehalogenase that forms covalent bonds with chloroalkane derivatives
   5592..5651    +  CDS            KCNJ2 (fragment): KCNJ2_HUMAN - Also known as IRK1. Experimental evidence at protein level: Swiss-Prot protein existence level 1. Probably participates in establishing action potential waveform and excitability of neuronal and muscle tissues. Inward rectifier potassium channels are characterized by a greater tendency to allow potassium to flow into the cell rather than out of it. Their voltage dependence is regulated by the concentration of extracellular potassium; as external potassium is raised, the voltage range of the channel opening shifts to more positive voltages. The inward rectification is mainly due t
   5652..6335    +  CDS            mOrange2: mOrange2 is a basic (constitutively fluorescent) orange fluorescent protein published in 2008, derived from Discosoma sp.. It has high acid sensitivity.
   6363..6387    +  misc_feature   MCS (fragment): pBluescript multiple cloning site
   6387..6975    +  misc_feature   WPRE: woodchuck hepatitis virus posttranscriptional regulatory element
   6912..7493    +  CDS            nef (fragment): NEF_HV1H2 - Experimental evidence at protein level: Swiss-Prot protein existence level 1. Extracellular Nef protein targets CD4(+) T-lymphocytes for apoptosis by interacting with CXCR4 surface receptors. From Human immunodeficiency virus type 1 group M subtype B (isolate HXB2) (HIV-1).
   7500..7680    +  LTR            5' LTR (truncated): truncated 5' long terminal repeat (LTR) from HIV-1
   7712..7936    +  polyA_signal   bGH poly(A) signal: bovine growth hormone polyadenylation signal
   7940..7961    +  promoter       SV40 promoter (fragment): SV40 enhancer and early promoter
   7982..8410    +  rep_origin     f1 ori (sequence partly withheld): f1 bacteriophage origin of replication; arrow indicates direction of (+) strand synthesis
   8463..8673    +  promoter       SV40 promoter: SV40 early promoter
   8729..8776    +  promoter       EM7 promoter: synthetic bacterial promoter&nbsp
   8795..9169    +  CDS            BleoR: antibiotic-binding protein; Sh ble from Streptoalloteichus hindustanus; confers resistance to bleomycin, phleomycin, and Zeocin™
   9179..9304    +  CDS            ble (fragment): BLE_KLEPN - Experimental evidence at protein level: Swiss-Prot protein existence level 1. Binding protein with a strong affinity to the bleomycin family of antibiotics. Binds to CL990; an antimitotic-antibiotic compound. From Klebsiella pneumoniae.
   9299..9420    +  polyA_signal   SV40 poly(A) signal: SV40 polyadenylation signal
   9491..9513    -  protein_bind   lac operator (fragment): The lac repressor binds to the lac operator to inhibit transcription in E. coli. This inhibition can be relieved by adding lactose or isopropyl-β-D-thiogalactopyranoside (IPTG). lac repressor encoded by lacI
   9517..9547    -  promoter       lac promoter: promoter for the E. coli lac operon
   9562..9583    -  protein_bind   CAP binding site: CAP binding activates transcription in the presence of cAMP. E. coli catabolite activator protein
   9596..9688    -  CDS            lacI (fragment): lac repressor; lacI; The lac repressor binds to the lac operator to inhibit transcription in E. coli. This inhibition can be relieved by adding lactose or isopropyl-β-D-thiogalactopyranoside (IPTG).
   9871..10459   -  rep_origin     ori: high-copy-number ColE1/pMB1/pBR322/pUC origin of replication
  10630..11490   -  CDS            AmpR: β-lactamase; bla; confers resistance to ampicillin, carbenicillin, and related antibiotics
  11491..11595   -  promoter       AmpR promoter: bla
>Addgene plasmid #217480 | FCK-CaMKII-Solaris-WPRE | addgene full sequence | sequence record 430572 | Addgene NGS Result
GTCGACGGATCGGGAGATCTCCCGATCCCCTATGGTGCACTCTCAGTACAATCTGCTCTGATGCCGCATA
GTTAAGCCAGTATCTGCTCCCTGCTTGTGTGTTGGAGGTCGCTGAGTAGTGCGCGAGCAAAATTTAAGCT
ACAACAAGGCAAGGCTTGACCGACAATTGCATGAAGAATCTGCTTAGGGTTAGGCGTTTTGCGCTGCTTC
GCGATGTACGGGCCAGATATACGCGTTGACATTGATTATTGACTAGTTATTAATAGTAATCAATTACGGG
GTCATTAGTTCATAGCCCATATATGGAGTTCCGCGTTACATAACTTACGGTAAATGGCCCGCCTGGCTGA
CCGCCCAACGACCCCCGCCCATTGACGTCAATAATGACGTATGTTCCCATAGTAACGCCAATAGGGACTT
TCCATTGACGTCAATGGGTGGAGTATTTACGGTAAACTGCCCACTTGGCAGTACATCAAGTGTATCATAT
GCCAAGTACGCCCCCTATTGACGTCAATGACGGTAAATGGCCCGCCTGGCATTATGCCCAGTACATGACC
TTATGGGACTTTCCTACTTGGCAGTACATCTACGTATTAGTCATCGCTATTACCATGGTGATGCGGTTTT
GGCAGTACATCAATGGGCGTGGATAGCGGTTTGACTCACGGGGATTTCCAAGTCTCCACCCCATTGACGT
CAATGGGAGTTTGTTTTGGCACCAAAATCAACGGGACTTTCCAAAATGTCGTAACAACTCCGCCCCATTG
ACGCAAATGGGCGGTAGGCGTGTACGGTGGGAGGTCTATATAAGCAGCGCGTTTTGCCTGTACTGGGTCT
CTCTGGTTAGACCAGATCTGAGCCTGGGAGCTCTCTGGCTAACTAGGGAACCCACTGCTTAAGCCTCAAT
AAAGCTTGCCTTGAGTGCTTCAAGTAGTGTGTGCCCGTCTGTTGTGTGACTCTGGTAACTAGAGATCCCT
CAGACCCTTTTAGTCAGTGTGGAAAATCTCTAGCAGTGGCGCCCGAACAGGGACTTGAAAGCGAAAGGGA
AACCAGAGGAGCTCTCTCGACGCAGGACTCGGCTTGCTGAAGCGCGCACGGCAAGAGGCGAGGGGCGGCG
ACTGGTGAGTACGCCAAAAATTTTGACTAGCGGAGGCTAGAAGGAGAGAGATGGGTGCGAGAGCGTCAGT
ATTAAGCGGGGGAGAATTAGATCGCGATGGGAAAAAATTCGGTTAAGGCCAGGGGGAAAGAAAAAATATA
AATTAAAACATATAGTATGGGCAAGCAGGGAGCTAGAACGATTCGCAGTTAATCCTGGCCTGTTAGAAAC
ATCAGAAGGCTGTAGACAAATACTGGGACAGCTACAACCATCCCTTCAGACAGGATCAGAAGAACTTAGA
TCATTATATAATACAGTAGCAACCCTCTATTGTGTGCATCAAAGGATAGAGATAAAAGACACCAAGGAAG
CTTTAGACAAGATAGAGGAAGAGCAAAACAAAAGTAAGACCACCGCACAGCAAGCGGCCGCTGATCTTCA
GACCTGGAGGAGGAGATATGAGGGACAATTGGAGAAGTGAATTATATAAATATAAAGTAGTAAAAATTGA
ACCATTAGGAGTAGCACCCACCAAGGCAAAGAGAAGAGTGGTGCAGAGAGAAAAAAGAGCAGTGGGAATA
GGAGCTTTGTTCCTTGGGTTCTTGGGAGCAGCAGGAAGCACTATGGGCGCAGCGTCAATGACGCTGACGG
TACAGGCCAGACAATTATTGTCTGGTATAGTGCAGCAGCAGAACAATTTGCTGAGGGCTATTGAGGCGCA
ACAGCATCTGTTGCAACTCACAGTCTGGGGCATCAAGCAGCTCCAGGCAAGAATCCTGGCTGTGGAAAGA
TACCTAAAGGATCAACAGCTCCTGGGGATTTGGGGTTGCTCTGGAAAACTCATTTGCACCACTGCTGTGC
CTTGGAATGCTAGTTGGAGTAATAAATCTCTGGAACAGATTTGGAATCACACGACCTGGATGGAGTGGGA
CAGAGAAATTAACAATTACACAAGCTTAATACACTCCTTAATTGAAGAATCGCAAAACCAGCAAGAAAAG
AATGAACAAGAATTATTGGAATTAGATAAATGGGCAAGTTTGTGGAATTGGTTTAACATAACAAATTGGC
TGTGGTATATAAAATTATTCATAATGATAGTAGGAGGCTTGGTAGGTTTAAGAATAGTTTTTGCTGTACT
TTCTATAGTGAATAGAGTTAGGCAGGGATATTCACCATTATCGTTTCAGACCCACCTCCCAACCCCGAGG
GGACCCGACAGGCCCGAAGGAATAGAAGAAGAAGGTGGAGAGAGAGACAGAGACAGATCCATTCGATTAG
TGAACGGATCGGCACTGCGTGCGCCAATTCTGCAGACAAATGGCAGTATTCATCCACAATTTTAAAAGAA
AAGGGGGGATTGGGGGGTACAGTGCAGGGGAAAGAATAGTAGACATAATAGCAACAGACATACAAACTAA
AGAATTACAAAAACAAATTACAAAAATTCAAAATTTTCGGGTTTATTACAGGGACAGCAGAGATCCAGTT
TGGTTAATTAACATTATGGCCTTAGGTCACTTCATCTCCATGGGGTTCTTCTTCTGATTTTCTAGAAAAT
GAGATGGGGGTGCAGAGAGCTTCCTCAGTGACCTGCCCAGGGTCACATCAGAAATGTCAGAGCTAGAACT
TGAACTCAGATTACTAATCTTAAATTCCATGCCTTGGGGGCATGCAAGTACGATATACAGAAGGAGTGAA
CTCATTAGGGCAGATGACCAATGAGTTTAGGAAAGAAGAGTCCAGGGCAGGGTACATCTACACCACCCGC
CCAGCCCTGGGTGAGTCCAGCCACGTTCACCTCATTATAGTTGCCTCTCTCCAGTCCTACCTTGACGGGA
AGCACAAGCAGAAACTGGGACAGGAGCCCCAGGAGACCAAATCTTCATGGTCCCTCTGGGAGGATGGGTG
GGGAGAGCTGTGGCAGAGGCCTCAGGAGGGGCCCTGCTGCTCAGTGGTGACAGATAGGGGTGAGAAAGCA
GACAGAGTCATTCCGTCAGCATTCTGGGTCTGTTTGGTACTTCTTCTCACGCTAAGGTGGCGGTGTGATA
TGCACAATGGCTAAAAAGCAGGGAGAGCTGGAAAGAAACAAGGACAGAGACAGAGGCCAAGTCAACCAGA
CCAATTCCCAGAGGAAGCAAAGAAACCATTACAGAGACTACAAGGGGGAAGGGAAGGAGAGATGAATTAG
CTTCCCCTGTAAACCTTAGAACCCAGCTGTTGCCAGGGCAACGGGGCAATACCTGTCTCTTCAGAGGAGA
TGAAGTTGCCAGGGTAACTACATCCTGTCTTTCTCAAGGACCATCCCAGAATGTGGCACCCACTAGCCGT
TACCATAGCAACTGCCTCTTTGCCCCACTTAATCCCATCCCGTCTGTTAAAAGGGCCCTATAGTTGGAGG
TGGGGGAGGTAGGAAGAGCGATGATCACTTGTGGACTAAGTTTGTTCGCATCCCCTTCTCCAACCCCCTC
AGTACATCACCCTGGGGGAACAGGGTCCACTTGCTCCTGGGCCCACACAGTCCTGCAGTATTGTGTATAT
AAGGCCAGGGCAAAGAGGAGCAGGTTTTAAAGTGAAAGGCAGGCAGGTGTTGGGGAGGCAGTTACCGGGG
CAACGGGAACAGGGCGTTTCGGAGGTGGTTGCCATGGGGACCTGGATGCTGACGAAGGCTCGCGAGGCTG
TGAGCAGCCACAGTGCCCTGCTCAGAAGCCCCAAGCTCGTCAGTCAAGCCGGTTCTCCGTTTGCACTCAG
GAGCACGGGCAGGCGAGTGGCCCCTAGTTCTGGGGGCAGCGGGGGATCCGCCACCATGGCTGACGTGGAA
ACCGAGACCGGCATGATTGCACAGTGGATTGTCTTTGCTATTATGGCTGCTGCTGCTATTGCTTTTGGAG
TGGCTGTGCACTTTCGGCCTTCAGAGCTGAAGAGCGCATACTATATCAACATTGCCATCTGCACTATCGC
CGCTACCGCTTACTATGCAATGGCCGTGAACTACCAGGACCTGACAATGTTTGCCCGCGAGACCTTCCAG
GCCTTCCGCACCACCGACGTCGGCCGCAAGCTGATCATCGATCAGAACGTTTTTATCGAGGGTACGCTGC
CGATGGGTGTCGTCCGCCCGCTGACTGAAGTCGAGATGGACCATTACCGCGAGCCGTTCCTGAATCCTGT
TGACCGCGAGCCACTGTGGCGCTTCCCAAACGAGCTGCCAATCGCCGGTGAGCCAGCGAACATCGTCGCG
CTGGTCGAAGAATACATGGACTGGCTGCACCAGTCCCCTGTCCCGAAGCTGCTGTTCTGGGGCACCCCAG
GCGTTCTGATCCCACCGGCCGAAGCCGCTCGCCTGGCCAAAAGCCTGCCTAACTGCAAGGCTGTGGACAT
CGGCCCGGGTCTGAATCTGCTGCAAGAAGACAACCCGGACCTGATCGGCAGCGAGATCGCGCGCTGGCTG
TCGACGCTCGAGATTTCCGGCGAGCCAACCACTGGAGGCAGCGGAGGCACAGGAGGCAGCGGAGGCACAG
GAGGCAGCATGGCAGAAATCGGTACTGGCTTTCCATTCGACCCCCATTATGTGGAAGTCCTGGGCGAGCG
CATGCACTACGTCGATGTTGGTCCGCGCGATGGCACCCCTGTGCTGTTCCTGCACGGTAACCCGACCTCC
TCCTACGTGTGGCGCAACATCATCCCGCATGTTGCACCGACCCATCGCTGCATTGCTCCAGACCTGATCG
GTATGGGCAAATCCGACAAACCAGACCTGGGTTATTTCTTCGACGACCACGTCCGCTTCATGGATGCCTT
CATCGAAGCCCTGGGTCTGGAAGAGGTCGTCCTGGTCATTCACGACTGGGGCTCCGCTCTGGGTTTCCAC
TGGGCCAAGCGCAATCCAGAGCGCGTCAAAGGTATTGCATTTATGGAGTTCATCCGCCCTATCCCGACCT
GGGACGAATGGCCAGAATTTGCCGGGAATGGTGAAAGGCAGGTGGTCTACGCAAGATATATTTCCTGGGT
GCTGACCACACCACTGCTCCTGCTCGATCTCATCGTCATGACCAAGATGGGCGGAGTGATGATTTCTTGG
GTCATCGGCGCAGACATTTTCATGATCGTGTTTGGTATTCTGGGCGCCTTCGAGGATGAACACAAGTTCA
AATGGGTGTACTTTATCGCTGGATGTGTGATGCAGGCAGTCCTGACATACGGGATGTATAACGCCACTTG
GAAAGACGATCTGAAGAAAAGCCCCGAGTACCATAGCTCCTATGTCAGTCTGCTCGTCTTCCTGTCAATC
CTCTGGGTGTTTTATCCTGTCGTGTGGGCTTTCGGGTCTGGTAGTGGCGTGCTGTCCGTCGACAATGAGG
CCATTCTCATGGGAATCCTGGATGTGCTCGCTAAGCCACTGTTTGGAATGGGGTGCCTCATTGCCCATGA
GACTATCTTCAAGACCGGTGCCGCCGACCGCCCGGTAGTAGCAGTGAGCAAGGCGGCCGCCAAGAGCAGG
ATCACCAGCGAGGGCGAGTACATCCCCCTGGACCAGATCGACATCAACGTGAACATGGCCATCATCAAGG
AGTTCATGCGCTTCAAGGTGCGCATGGAGGGCTCCGTGAACGGCCACGAGTTCGAGATCGAGGGCGAGGG
CGAGGGCCGCCCCTACGAGGGCTTTCAGACCGCTAAGCTGAAGGTGACCAAGGGTGGCCCCCTGCCCTTC
GCCTGGGACATCCTGTCCCCTCATTTCACCTTTGGCTCCAAGGCCTACGTGAAGCACCCCGCCGACATCC
CCGACTACTTCAAGCTGTCCTTCCCCGAGGGCTTCAAGTGGGAGCGCGTGATGAACTACGAGGACGGCGG
CGTGGTGACCGTGACCCAGGACTCCTCCCTGCAGGACGGCGAGTTCATCTACAAGGTGAAGCTGCGCGGC
ACCAACTTCCCCTCCGACGGCCCCGTGATGCAGAAGAAGACCATGGGCTGGGAGGCCTCCTCCGAGCGGA
TGTACCCCGAGGACGGTGCCCTGAAGGGCAAGATCAAGATGAGGCTGAAGCTGAAGGACGGCGGCCACTA
CACCTCCGAGGTCAAGACCACCTACAAGGCCAAGAAGCCCGTGCAGCTGCCCGGCGCCTACATCGTCGAC
ATCAAGTTGGACATCACCTCCCACAACGAGGACTACACCATCGTGGAACAGTACGAACGCGCCGAGGGCC
GCCACTCCACCGGCGGCATGGACGAGCTGTACAAGTTCTGCTACGAGAACGAGGTGTAATGAGAATTCGA
TATCAAGCTTATCGATAATCAACCTCTGGATTACAAAATTTGTGAAAGATTGACTGGTATTCTTAACTAT
GTTGCTCCTTTTACGCTATGTGGATACGCTGCTTTAATGCCTTTGTATCATGCTATTGCTTCCCGTATGG
CTTTCATTTTCTCCTCCTTGTATAAATCCTGGTTGCTGTCTCTTTATGAGGAGTTGTGGCCCGTTGTCAG
GCAACGTGGCGTGGTGTGCACTGTGTTTGCTGACGCAACCCCCACTGGTTGGGGCATTGCCACCACCTGT
CAGCTCCTTTCCGGGACTTTCGCTTTCCCCCTCCCTATTGCCACGGCGGAACTCATCGCCGCCTGCCTTG
CCCGCTGCTGGACAGGGGCTCGGCTGTTGGGCACTGACAATTCCGTGGTGTTGTCGGGGAAATCATCGTC
CTTTCCTTGGCTGCTCGCCTGTGTTGCCACCTGGATTCTGCGCGGGACGTCCTTCTGCTACGTCCCTTCG
GCCCTCAATCCAGCGGACCTTCCTTCCCGCGGCCTGCTGCCGGCTCTGCGGCCTCTTCCGCGTCTTCGCC
TTCGCCCTCAGACGAGTCGGATCTCCCTTTGGGCCGCCTCCCCGCATCGATACCGTCGACCTCGAGACCT
AGAAAAACATGGAGCAATCACAAGTAGCAATACAGCAGCTACCAATGCTGATTGTGCCTGGCTAGAAGCA
CAAGAGGAGGAGGAGGTGGGTTTTCCAGTCACACCTCAGGTACCTTTAAGACCAATGACTTACAAGGCAG
CTGTAGATCTTAGCCACTTTTTAAAAGAAAAGGGGGGACTGGAAGGGCTAATTCACTCCCAACGAAGACA
AGATATCCTTGATCTGTGGATCTACCACACACAAGGCTACTTCCCTGATTGGCAGAACTACACACCAGGG
CCAGGGATCAGATATCCACTGACCTTTGGATGGTGCTACAAGCTAGTACCAGTTGAGCAAGAGAAGGTAG
AAGAAGCCAATGAAGGAGAGAACACCCGCTTGTTACACCCTGTGAGCCTGCATGGGATGGATGACCCGGA
GAGAGAAGTATTAGAGTGGAGGTTTGACAGCCGCCTAGCATTTCATCACATGGCCCGAGAGCTGCATCCG
GACTGTACTGGGTCTCTCTGGTTAGACCAGATCTGAGCCTGGGAGCTCTCTGGCTAACTAGGGAACCCAC
TGCTTAAGCCTCAATAAAGCTTGCCTTGAGTGCTTCAAGTAGTGTGTGCCCGTCTGTTGTGTGACTCTGG
TAACTAGAGATCCCTCAGACCCTTTTAGTCAGTGTGGAAAATCTCTAGCAGGGCCCGTTTAAACCCGCTG
ATCAGCCTCGACTGTGCCTTCTAGTTGCCAGCCATCTGTTGTTTGCCCCTCCCCCGTGCCTTCCTTGACC
CTGGAAGGTGCCACTCCCACTGTCCTTTCCTAATAAAATGAGGAAATTGCATCGCATTGTCTGAGTAGGT
GTCATTCTATTCTGGGGGGTGGGGTGGGGCAGGACAGCAAGGGGGAGGATTGGGAAGACAATAGCAGGCA
TGCTGGGGATGCGGTGGGCTCTATGGCTTCTGAGGCGGAAAGAACCAGCTGGGGCTCTAGGGGGTATCCC
C
[124 nt withheld, positions 7982-8105]
C
[91 nt withheld, positions 8107-8197]
A
[49 nt withheld, positions 8199-8247]
CCTTTGACGTTGGAGTCCACGTTCTTT
[37 nt withheld, positions 8275-8311]
ACCCTATCTCGGTCTATTCTTTTGATTTATAAGGGATTTTGCCGATTTCGGCCTATTGGTTAAAAAATGA
GCTGATTTAACAAAAATTTAACGCGAATTAATTCTGTGGAATGTGTGTCAGTTAGGGTGTGGAAAGTCCC
CAGGCTCCCCAGCAGGCAGAAGTATGCAAAGCATGCATCTCAATTAGTCAGCAACCATAGTCCCGCCCCT
AACTCCGCCCATCCCGCCCCTAACTCCGCCCAGTTCCGCCCATTCTCCGCCCCATGGCTGACTAATTTTT
TTTATTTATGCAGAGGCCGAGGCCGCCTCTGCCTCTGAGCTATTCCAGAAGTAGTGAGGAGGCTTTTTTG
GAGGCCTAGGCTTTTGCAAAAAGCTCCCGGGAGCTTGTATATCCATTTTCGGATCTGATCAGCACGTGTT
GACAATTAATCATCGGCATAGTATATCGGCATAGTATAATACGACAAGGTGAGGAACTAAACCATGGCCA
AGTTGACCAGTGCCGTTCCGGTGCTCACCGCGCGCGACGTCGCCGGAGCGGTCGAGTTCTGGACCGACCG
GCTCGGGTTCTCCCGGGACTTCGTGGAGGACGACTTCGCCGGTGTGGTCCGGGACGACGTGACCCTGTTC
ATCAGCGCGGTCCAGGACCAGGTGGTGCCGGACAACACCCTGGCCTGGGTGTGGGTGCGCGGCCTGGACG
AGCTGTACGCCGAGTGGTCGGAGGTCGTGTCCACGAACTTCCGGGACGCCTCCGGGCCGGCCATGACCGA
GATCGGCGAGCAGCCGTGGGGGCGGGAGTTCGCCCTGCGCGACCCGGCCGGCAACTGCGTGCACTTCGTG
GCCGAGGAGCAGGACTGACACGTGCTACGAGATTTCGATTCCACCGCCGCCTTCTATGAAAGGTTGGGCT
TCGGAATCGTTTTCCGGGACGCCGGCTGGATGATCCTCCAGCGCGGGGATCTCATGCTGGAGTTCTTCGC
CCACCCCAACTTGTTTATTGCAGCTTATAATGGTTACAAATAAAGCAATAGCATCACAAATTTCACAAAT
AAAGCATTTTTTTCACTGCATTCTAGTTGTGGTTTGTCCAAACTCATCAATGTATCTTATCATGTCTGTA
TACCGTCGACCTCTAGCTAGAGCTTGGCGTAATCATGGTCATAGCTGTTTCCTGTGTGAAATTGTTATCC
GCTCACAATTCCACACAACATACGAGCCGGAAGCATAAAGTGTAAAGCCTGGGGTGCCTAATGAGTGAGC
TAACTCACATTAATTGCGTTGCGCTCACTGCCCGCTTTCCAGTCGGGAAACCTGTCGTGCCAGCTGCATT
AATGAATCGGCCAACGCGCGGGGAGAGGCGGTTTGCGTATTGGGCGCTCTTCCGCTTCCTCGCTCACTGA
CTCGCTGCGCTCGGTCGTTCGGCTGCGGCGAGCGGTATCAGCTCACTCAAAGGCGGTAATACGGTTATCC
ACAGAATCAGGGGATAACGCAGGAAAGAACATGTGAGCAAAAGGCCAGCAAAAGGCCAGGAACCGTAAAA
AGGCCGCGTTGCTGGCGTTTTTCCATAGGCTCCGCCCCCCTGACGAGCATCACAAAAATCGACGCTCAAG
TCAGAGGTGGCGAAACCCGACAGGACTATAAAGATACCAGGCGTTTCCCCCTGGAAGCTCCCTCGTGCGC
TCTCCTGTTCCGACCCTGCCGCTTACCGGATACCTGTCCGCCTTTCTCCCTTCGGGAAGCGTGGCGCTTT
CTCATAGCTCACGCTGTAGGTATCTCAGTTCGGTGTAGGTCGTTCGCTCCAAGCTGGGCTGTGTGCACGA
ACCCCCCGTTCAGCCCGACCGCTGCGCCTTATCCGGTAACTATCGTCTTGAGTCCAACCCGGTAAGACAC
GACTTATCGCCACTGGCAGCAGCCACTGGTAACAGGATTAGCAGAGCGAGGTATGTAGGCGGTGCTACAG
AGTTCTTGAAGTGGTGGCCTAACTACGGCTACACTAGAAGAACAGTATTTGGTATCTGCGCTCTGCTGAA
GCCAGTTACCTTCGGAAAAAGAGTTGGTAGCTCTTGATCCGGCAAACAAACCACCGCTGGTAGCGGTGGT
TTTTTTGTTTGCAAGCAGCAGATTACGCGCAGAAAAAAAGGATCTCAAGAAGATCCTTTGATCTTTTCTA
CGGGGTCTGACGCTCAGTGGAACGAAAACTCACGTTAAGGGATTTTGGTCATGAGATTATCAAAAAGGAT
CTTCACCTAGATCCTTTTAAATTAAAAATGAAGTTTTAAATCAATCTAAAGTATATATGAGTAAACTTGG
TCTGACAGTTACCAATGCTTAATCAGTGAGGCACCTATCTCAGCGATCTGTCTATTTCGTTCATCCATAG
TTGCCTGACTCCCCGTCGTGTAGATAACTACGATACGGGAGGGCTTACCATCTGGCCCCAGTGCTGCAAT
GATACCGCGAGACCCACGCTCACCGGCTCCAGATTTATCAGCAATAAACCAGCCAGCCGGAAGGGCCGAT
CGCAGAAGTGGTCCTGCAACTTTATCCGCCTCCATCCAGTCTATTAATTGTTGCCGGGAAGCTAGAGTAA
GTAGTTCGCCAGTTAATAGTTTGCGCAACGTTGTTGCCATTGCTACAGGCATCGTGGTGTCACGCTCGTC
GTTTGGTATGGCTTCATTCAGCTCCGGTTCCCAACGATCAAGGCGAGTTACATGATCCCCCATGTTGTGC
AAAAAAGCGGTTAGCTCCTTCGGTCCTCCGATCGTTGTCAGAAGTAAGTTGGCCGCAGTGTTATCACTCA
TGGTTATGGCAGCACTGCATAATTCTCTTACTGTCATGCCATCCGTAAGATGCTTTTCTGTGACTGGTGA
GTACTCAACCAAGTCATTCTGAGAATAGTGTATGCGGCGACCGAGTTGCTCTTGCCCGGCGTCAATACGG
GATAATACCGCGCCACATAGCAGAACTTTAAAAGTGCTCATCATTGGAAAACGTTCTTCGGGGCGAAAAC
TCTCAAGGATCTTACCGCTGTTGAGATCCAGTTCGATGTAACCCACTCGTGCACCCAACTGATCTTCAGC
ATCTTTTACTTTCACCAGCGTTTCTGGGTGAGCAAAAACAGGAAGGCAAAATGCCGCAAAAAAGGGAATA
AGGGCGACACGGAAATGTTGAATACTCATACTCTTCCTTTTTCAATATTATTGAAGCATTTATCAGGGTT
ATTGTCTCATGAGCGGATACATATTTGAATGTATTTAGAAAAATAAACAAATAGGGGTTCCGCGCACATT
TCCCCGAAAAGTGCCACCTGAC
